Addgene plasmid #80515: Rab5aa cds in pGem-T Easy
Purpose: Can be used for in situ hybridisation or other purposes
Depositing lab: Rob Parton. Depositing organization: University of Queensland, Institute for Molecular Bioscience. Publication: A plasmid library of full-length zebrafish rab proteins for in vivo cell biology. Hall TE, Martel N, Lo HP, Xiong Z, Parton RG. Cell Logist. 2017 Mar 1;7(1):e1301151. doi: 10.1080/21592799.2017.1301151. eCollection 2017. PubMed 28396820.
Backbone
  Vector backbone: pGemT easy
  Backbone manufacturer: Promega
Growth in bacteria
  Bacterial resistance: Ampicillin, 100 μg/mL
  Growth temperature: 37°C
  Growth strain: DH5alpha
  Copy number: High Copy
Gene/Insert
  Gene/Insert name: rab5aa
  Species: D. rerio (zebrafish)
  Entrez Gene: rab5aa (a.k.a. fj38g08, hm:zehn1144, rab5a, wu:fj38g08)
Terms and licenses: Academic/Nonprofit Terms; Industry Terms: Not Available to Industry
Depositor comments: *Note: Compared to the Entrez Genbank entry for Rab3ab, Addgene's quality control sequencing finds a Q216R amino acid residue substitution. The effect of this residue change on protein function is unknown.
How to cite: Rab5aa cds in pGem-T Easy was a gift from Rob Parton (Addgene plasmid # 80515 ; http://n2t.net/addgene:80515 ; RRID:Addgene_80515)
