[The description below was written by a language model from this plasmid's Addgene catalogue record and pLannotate feature annotations shown in this document.]
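Description:
Rab5aa cds in pGem-T Easy is a small (about 3.7 kb) bacterial cloning plasmid carrying the coding sequence of zebrafish (Danio rerio) rab5aa in the pGEM-T Easy TA-cloning backbone. It is one member of a plasmid library of full-length zebrafish Rab proteins. The plasmid replicates in E. coli from a high-copy ColE1/pUC-type origin and is selected with ampicillin through the β-lactamase gene and its own promoter. An f1 phage origin is also present, which in principle allows production of single-stranded DNA.

The insert lies in the multiple cloning site, interrupting the lacZα fragment that the empty vector uses for blue/white screening; the lac promoter, lac operator and CAP binding site remain on one side. The feature table annotates the roughly 650 bp open reading frame by homology to mammalian RAB5A, a small GTPase that cycles between GTP- and GDP-bound states and regulates early endocytic membrane trafficking. The short "VESPI" hit next to the insert is probably a spurious match to polylinker sequence. The coding sequence is flanked by opposing T7 and SP6 phage promoters, with T7 reading in the sense direction and SP6 in the antisense direction. In vitro transcription from SP6 should therefore give an antisense riboprobe and transcription from T7 a sense control, which fits the stated use for in situ hybridisation. There is no eukaryotic promoter, so the plasmid otherwise serves mainly as a template or source for subcloning.

The depositor comments report a Q216R substitution found in quality-control sequencing, of unknown functional effect. That note names Rab3ab as the reference entry rather than rab5aa, so its applicability to this insert is unclear.
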