Features (pLannotate 1.2.2; 14 found; start..end, strand, type, name):
    224..381     -  CDS            lacZα (fragment): LacZα fragment of β-galactosidase; lacZ fragment
    384..402     +  promoter       T7 promoter: promoter for bacteriophage T7 RNA polymerase
    469..1116    +  CDS            RAB5A: RAB5A_CANLF - Experimental evidence at protein level: Swiss-Prot protein existence level 1. Small GTPase which cycles between active GTP-bound and inactive GDP-bound states. In its active state, binds to a variety of effector proteins to regulate cellular responses such as of intracellular membrane trafficking, from the formation of transport vesicles to their fusion with membranes. Active GTP-bound form is able to recruit to membranes different sets of downstream effectors directly responsible for vesicle formation, movement, tethering and fusion (PubMed:8521472). RAB5A is required for the fu
   1146..1208    -  CDS            VESPI_VESMG (fragment): Experimental evidence at protein level: Swiss-Prot protein existence level 1. Shows contractile activity on isolated ileum smooth muscle. From Vespa magnifica (Hornet).
   1220..1238    -  promoter       SP6 promoter: promoter for bacteriophage SP6 RNA polymerase
   1280..1296    -  protein_bind   lac operator: The lac repressor binds to the lac operator to inhibit transcription in E. coli. This inhibition can be relieved by adding lactose or isopropyl-β-D-thiogalactopyranoside (IPTG). lac repressor encoded by lacI
   1304..1334    -  promoter       lac promoter: promoter for the E. coli lac operon
   1349..1370    -  protein_bind   CAP binding site: CAP binding activates transcription in the presence of cAMP. E. coli catabolite activator protein
   1383..1475    -  CDS            lacI (fragment): lac repressor; lacI; The lac repressor binds to the lac operator to inhibit transcription in E. coli. This inhibition can be relieved by adding lactose or isopropyl-β-D-thiogalactopyranoside (IPTG).
   1658..2246    -  rep_origin     ori: high-copy-number ColE1/pMB1/pBR322/pUC origin of replication
   2417..3277    -  CDS            AmpR: β-lactamase; bla; confers resistance to ampicillin, carbenicillin, and related antibiotics
   3278..3382    -  promoter       AmpR promoter: bla
   3409..3459    +  misc_feature   bom (fragment): basis of mobility region from pBR322
   3487..220     -  rep_origin     f1 ori (across the origin) (sequence partly withheld): f1 bacteriophage origin of replication; arrow indicates direction of (+) strand synthesis
>Addgene plasmid #80515 | Rab5aa cds in pGem-T Easy | addgene full sequence | sequence record 176197 | Addgene NGS Result
CCCT
[91 nt withheld, positions 5-95]
G
[124 nt withheld, positions 97-220]
CCATTCGCCATTCAGGCTGCGCAACTGTTGGGAAGGGCGATCGGTGCGGGCCTCTTCGCTATTACGCCAG
CTGGCGAAAGGGGGATGTGCTGCAAGGCGATTAAGTTGGGTAACGCCAGGGTTTTCCCAGTCACGACGTT
GTAAAACGACGGCCAGTGAATTGTAATACGACTCACTATAGGGCGAATTGGGCCCGACGTCGCATGCTCC
CGGCCGCCATGGCGGCCGCGGGAATTCGATTAACTGTCATGGCCAATAGGGGAGGAGCAACACGCCCCAA
CGGGTCCAACGCGGGCAATAAGATCTGCCAGTTTAAACTGGTCTTGCTAGGAGAGTCAGCGGTGGGGAAG
TCCAGCCTCGTTCTGCGCTTCGTCAAAGGGCAGTTTCACGAGTTTCAGGAAAGCACAATAGGAGCGGCCT
TTCTTACACAGACACTGTGCTTGGATGACACGACGGTAAAGTTTGAGATCTGGGACACAGCTGGACAGGA
GCGCTACCACAGTCTGGCCCCCATGTACTACAGAGGTGCCCAGGCCGCCATTGTAGTTTATGACATCACC
AATGAGGAGTCATTTGCAAGAGCAAAGAACTGGGTTAAAGAGCTTCAGAGGCAGGCTAGCCCAAACATTG
TCATCGCTCTGTCTGGGAACAAGGCTGACCTTGCCAACAAGAGAGCTGTGGACTTCCAGGATGCTCAGTC
TTATGCAGATGACAACAGTTTGCTGTTCATGGAGACGTCAGCAAAAACCTCCATGAACGTGAACGAGATC
TTCATGGCCATTGCGAAAAAGTTGCCTAAGAGTGAGCCCCAAGCTGCCGGAGCCAACAGCGGGCGGAGTA
GGGGTGTGGACCTCACAGAGACAGCCCAACCCACTAAAGCCCCCTGCTGCAGCAACTAACGCAAAACAAA
AATCCCCGTAATCACTAGTGAATTCGCGGCCGCCTGCAGGTCGACCATATGGGAGAGCTCCCAACGCGTT
GGATGCATAGCTTGAGTATTCTATAGTGTCACCTAAATAGCTTGGCGTAATCATGGTCATAGCTGTTTCC
TGTGTGAAATTGTTATCCGCTCACAATTCCACACAACATACGAGCCGGAAGCATAAAGTGTAAAGCCTGG
GGTGCCTAATGAGTGAGCTAACTCACATTAATTGCGTTGCGCTCACTGCCCGCTTTCCAGTCGGGAAACC
TGTCGTGCCAGCTGCATTAATGAATCGGCCAACGCGCGGGGAGAGGCGGTTTGCGTATTGGGCGCTCTTC
CGCTTCCTCGCTCACTGACTCGCTGCGCTCGGTCGTTCGGCTGCGGCGAGCGGTATCAGCTCACTCAAAG
GCGGTAATACGGTTATCCACAGAATCAGGGGATAACGCAGGAAAGAACATGTGAGCAAAAGGCCAGCAAA
AGGCCAGGAACCGTAAAAAGGCCGCGTTGCTGGCGTTTTTCCATAGGCTCCGCCCCCCTGACGAGCATCA
CAAAAATCGACGCTCAAGTCAGAGGTGGCGAAACCCGACAGGACTATAAAGATACCAGGCGTTTCCCCCT
GGAAGCTCCCTCGTGCGCTCTCCTGTTCCGACCCTGCCGCTTACCGGATACCTGTCCGCCTTTCTCCCTT
CGGGAAGCGTGGCGCTTTCTCATAGCTCACGCTGTAGGTATCTCAGTTCGGTGTAGGTCGTTCGCTCCAA
GCTGGGCTGTGTGCACGAACCCCCCGTTCAGCCCGACCGCTGCGCCTTATCCGGTAACTATCGTCTTGAG
TCCAACCCGGTAAGACACGACTTATCGCCACTGGCAGCAGCCACTGGTAACAGGATTAGCAGAGCGAGGT
ATGTAGGCGGTGCTACAGAGTTCTTGAAGTGGTGGCCTAACTACGGCTACACTAGAAGAACAGTATTTGG
TATCTGCGCTCTGCTGAAGCCAGTTACCTTCGGAAAAAGAGTTGGTAGCTCTTGATCCGGCAAACAAACC
ACCGCTGGTAGCGGTGGTTTTTTTGTTTGCAAGCAGCAGATTACGCGCAGAAAAAAAGGATCTCAAGAAG
ATCCTTTGATCTTTTCTACGGGGTCTGACGCTCAGTGGAACGAAAACTCACGTTAAGGGATTTTGGTCAT
GAGATTATCAAAAAGGATCTTCACCTAGATCCTTTTAAATTAAAAATGAAGTTTTAAATCAATCTAAAGT
ATATATGAGTAAACTTGGTCTGACAGTTACCAATGCTTAATCAGTGAGGCACCTATCTCAGCGATCTGTC
TATTTCGTTCATCCATAGTTGCCTGACTCCCCGTCGTGTAGATAACTACGATACGGGAGGGCTTACCATC
TGGCCCCAGTGCTGCAATGATACCGCGAGACCCACGCTCACCGGCTCCAGATTTATCAGCAATAAACCAG
CCAGCCGGAAGGGCCGAGCGCAGAAGTGGTCCTGCAACTTTATCCGCCTCCATCCAGTCTATTAATTGTT
GCCGGGAAGCTAGAGTAAGTAGTTCGCCAGTTAATAGTTTGCGCAACGTTGTTGCCATTGCTACAGGCAT
CGTGGTGTCACGCTCGTCGTTTGGTATGGCTTCATTCAGCTCCGGTTCCCAACGATCAAGGCGAGTTACA
TGATCCCCCATGTTGTGCAAAAAAGCGGTTAGCTCCTTCGGTCCTCCGATCGTTGTCAGAAGTAAGTTGG
CCGCAGTGTTATCACTCATGGTTATGGCAGCACTGCATAATTCTCTTACTGTCATGCCATCCGTAAGATG
CTTTTCTGTGACTGGTGAGTACTCAACCAAGTCATTCTGAGAATAGTGTATGCGGCGACCGAGTTGCTCT
TGCCCGGCGTCAATACGGGATAATACCGCGCCACATAGCAGAACTTTAAAAGTGCTCATCATTGGAAAAC
GTTCTTCGGGGCGAAAACTCTCAAGGATCTTACCGCTGTTGAGATCCAGTTCGATGTAACCCACTCGTGC
ACCCAACTGATCTTCAGCATCTTTTACTTTCACCAGCGTTTCTGGGTGAGCAAAAACAGGAAGGCAAAAT
GCCGCAAAAAAGGGAATAAGGGCGACACGGAAATGTTGAATACTCATACTCTTCCTTTTTCAATATTATT
GAAGCATTTATCAGGGTTATTGTCTCATGAGCGGATACATATTTGAATGTATTTAGAAAAATAAACAAAT
AGGGGTTCCGCGCACATTTCCCCGAAAAGTGCCACCTGATGCGGTGTGAAATACCGCACAGATGCGTAAG
GAGAAAATACCGCATCAGGAAATTGTAAGCGTTAATATTTTGTTAAAATTCGCGTTAAATTTTTGTTAAA
TCAGCTCATTTTTTAACCAATAGGCCGAAATCGGCAAAATCCCTTATAAATCAAAAGAATAGACCGAGAT
AGGGT
[37 nt withheld, positions 3586-3622]
AAAGAACGTGGACTCCAACGTCAAAGG
[46 nt withheld, positions 3650-3695]
